>Addgene plasmid #30388 | pHR-SIN-PTEN-L25A | addgene partial sequence | sequence record 36217 | pHR-SIN-F 5'-CCAAGGACCTGAAATGACCC-3'
ACATCAGCCTGCTTCTCGCTTCTGTTCGCGCGCTTCTGCTTCCCGAGCTCTATAAAAGAGCTCACAACCC
CTCACTCGGCGCGCCAGTCCTCCGACAGACTGAGTCGCCCGGGGGGGATCCACTAGTAACGGCCGCCAGT
GTGCTGGAATTCGCCCTTCTCCCAGACATGACAGCCATCATCAAAGAGATCGTTAGCAGAAACAAAAGGA
GATATCAAGAGGATGGATTCGACTTAGACGCCACCTATATTTATCCAAACATTATTGCTATGGGATTTCC
TGCAGAAAGACTTGAAGGCGTATACAGGAACAATATTGATGATGTAGTAAGGTTTTTGGATTCAAAGCAT
AAAAACCATTACAAGATATACAATCTTTGTGCTGAAAGACATTATGACACCGCCAAATTTAATTGCAGAG
TTGCACAATATCCTTTTGAAGACCATAACCCACCACAGCTAGAACTTATCAAACCCTTTTGTGAAGATCT
TGACCAATGGCTAAGTGAAGATGACAATCATGTTGCAGCAATTCACTGTAAAGCTGGAAAGGGACGAACT
GGTGTAATGATATGTGCATATTTATTACATCGGGGCAAATTTTTAAAGGCACAAGAGGCCCTAGATTTCT
ATGGGGAAGTAAGGACCAGAGACAAAAAGGGAGTAACTATTCCCAGTCAGAGGCGCTATGTGTATTATTA
TAGCTACCTGTTAAAGAATCATCTGGATTATAGACCAGTGGCACTGTTGTTTCACAAGATGATGTTTGAA
ACTATTCCAATGTTCAGTGGCGGAACTTGCAATCCTCAGTTTGTGGTCTGCCAGCTAAAGGTGAAGATAT
ATTCCTCCAATTCAGGACCCACACGACGGGAAGACAAGTTCATGTACTTTGAGTTCCCTCAGCCGTTACC
TGTGTGTGGTGATA
