[The description below was written by a language model from this plasmid's Addgene catalogue record.]
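Description:
pHR-SIN-PTEN-L25A is a mammalian expression plasmid built on the pHR-SIN backbone (about 9 kb without insert). The record classifies it only as "Mammalian Expression". The pHR-SIN name is generally associated with self-inactivating HIV-1-based lentiviral transfer vectors, in which a deletion in the 3′ LTR silences viral promoter activity after integration, but no feature table is provided, so the LTRs, packaging signal and other viral elements cannot be confirmed here. The plasmid is maintained in E. coli as a high-copy construct under ampicillin selection. The record does not name the origin of replication, any mammalian selection marker or reporter, or the promoter that drives the insert.

The payload is a roughly 1.2 kb human PTEN coding sequence carrying the point mutation L25A, a leucine-to-alanine substitution at residue 25 near the N-terminus of the protein. It was cloned between BamHI and NotI sites, both of which were preserved, so the insert can be excised or exchanged. No epitope tags or fusion partners are listed. PTEN is a tumour-suppressor lipid and protein phosphatase that antagonises PI3K/AKT signalling.

The associated publication concerns a mechanistic analysis of a DNA damage-induced, PTEN-dependent cell size checkpoint in human cells. This suggests the construct was used to express this PTEN variant in human cells alongside wild-type or other mutant forms, to test which features of the protein that checkpoint requires. The record does not state the specific functional consequence of the L25A change.
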