Addgene plasmid #30388: pHR-SIN-PTEN-L25A
Depositing lab: Todd Waldman. Depositing organization: Georgetown University. Publication: Mechanistic Analysis of a DNA Damage-Induced, PTEN-Dependent Size Checkpoint in Human Cells. Kim JS, Xu X, Li H, Solomon D, Lane WS, Jin T, Waldman T. Mol Cell Biol. 2011 Jul . 31(13):2756-71. 10.1128/MCB.01323-10 PubMed 21536651.
Backbone
  Vector backbone: pHR-SIN
  Backbone size w/o insert (bp): 9000
  Vector type: Mammalian Expression
Growth in bacteria
  Bacterial resistance: Ampicillin, 100 μg/mL
  Growth temperature: 37°C
  Growth strain: DH5alpha
  Copy number: High Copy
Gene/Insert
  Gene/Insert name: PTEN-L25A
  Species: H. sapiens (human)
  Insert size (bp): 1209
  Mutation: L25A
  GenBank ID: U93051
  Entrez Gene: PTEN (a.k.a. 10q23del, BZS, CWS1, DEC, GLM2, MHAM, MMAC1, PTEN1, PTENbeta, PTENgama, TEP1)
  Cloning method: Restriction Enzyme; 5′ cloning site BamH I (not destroyed); 3′ cloning site Not I (not destroyed)
  Sequencing primers: 5′ CCAAGGACCTGAAATGACCC
Terms and licenses: Academic/Nonprofit Terms; Industry Terms: Not Available to Industry
How to cite: pHR-SIN-PTEN-L25A was a gift from Todd Waldman (Addgene plasmid # 30388 ; http://n2t.net/addgene:30388 ; RRID:Addgene_30388)
